Addgene plasmid #188955: pBBR1_DVC_AH
Purpose: (Empty Backbone) Level 2 destination vector containing pBBR1 origin of replication and CIDAR AH scars
Depositing lab: Eric Young. Depositing organization: Worcester Polytechnic Institute. Publication: Systematic Part Transfer by Extending a Modular Toolkit to Diverse Bacteria. Keating KW, Young EM. ACS Synth Biol. 2023 Jun 9. doi: 10.1021/acssynbio.3c00104. PubMed 37294017.
Backbone
  Vector backbone: pBBR1
  Modifications to backbone: CIDAR MoClo cloning site, chloramphenicol resistance
  Vector type: Bacterial Expression, Synthetic Biology
Growth in bacteria
  Bacterial resistance: Chloramphenicol, 25 μg/mL
  Growth temperature: 37°C
  Growth strain: DH5alpha
  Growth instructions: Contains lacZ-alpha cassette for blue/white screening
  Copy number: Low Copy
Gene/Insert
  Cloning method: Restriction Enzyme
Terms and licenses: Academic/Nonprofit Terms; Industry Terms: Not Available to Industry
How to cite: pBBR1_DVC_AH was a gift from Eric Young (Addgene plasmid # 188955 ; http://n2t.net/addgene:188955 ; RRID:Addgene_188955)
