[The description below was written by a language model from this plasmid's Addgene catalogue record and pLannotate feature annotations shown in this document.]
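Description:
pBBR1_DVC_AH is an empty 3.2 kb destination vector for bacterial synthetic biology, built on the broad-host-range pBBR1 replicon and adapted to the CIDAR MoClo modular cloning system. It is described as a Level 2 destination vector carrying the CIDAR "A" and "H" scars, the fusion sites that flank the cloning position and define how assembled parts are received. At that level, previously built transcription units are normally combined into a multi-gene device. Replication depends on the pBBR1 oriV together with the adjacent pBBR1 Rep coding sequence. This pair functions in a wide range of Gram-negative bacteria and gives a low copy number according to the record. Selection is by chloramphenicol, provided by a cat gene with its own promoter followed by a lambda t0 terminator fragment.

The cloning site holds a lacZα dropout cassette made up of a lac promoter with CAP binding site and lac operator, a pUC-type multiple cloning site and the lacZα fragment. Successful replacement of this cassette by an assembled insert removes α-complementation, so recombinants can be identified by blue/white screening. A short lacI fragment next to the cassette appears to be a remnant rather than a functional repressor gene. BioBrick prefix and suffix sequences flank the region, reflecting the heritage of the CIDAR vector design. The annotation also detects an incP oriT and a bom fragment, which suggests the plasmid could be mobilised by conjugation, though the record does not state this use. No insert or expression promoter for cargo is present. The vector is a recipient for moving standardised MoClo parts and devices into diverse bacterial hosts.
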