Features (pLannotate 1.2.2; 15 found; start..end, strand, type, name):
     13..71      +  misc_feature   bom (fragment): basis of mobility region from pBR322
     77..234     -  CDS            lacZα (fragment): LacZα fragment of β-galactosidase; lacZ fragment
    231..287     +  misc_feature   MCS: pUC18/19 multiple cloning site
    324..340     -  protein_bind   lac operator: The lac repressor binds to the lac operator to inhibit transcription in E. coli. This inhibition can be relieved by adding lactose or isopropyl-β-D-thiogalactopyranoside (IPTG). lac repressor encoded by lacI
    348..378     -  promoter       lac promoter: promoter for the E. coli lac operon
    393..414     -  protein_bind   CAP binding site: CAP binding activates transcription in the presence of cAMP. E. coli catabolite activator protein
    427..496     -  CDS            lacI (fragment): lac repressor; lacI; The lac repressor binds to the lac operator to inhibit transcription in E. coli. This inhibition can be relieved by adding lactose or isopropyl-β-D-thiogalactopyranoside (IPTG).
    514..534     +  misc_feature   BioBrick suffix: universal suffix for all parts
    574..669     +  promoter       cat promoter (fragment): promoter of the E. coli cat gene encoding chloramphenicol acetyltransferase
    670..1326    +  CDS            cat: CAT_ECOLX - Experimental evidence at protein level: Swiss-Prot protein existence level 1. This enzyme is an effector of chloramphenicol resistance in bacteria. From Escherichia coli. This protein is used as a marker in many commonly used cloning vectors, such as pACYC184.
   1350..1387    +  terminator     lambda t0 terminator (fragment): transcription terminator from phage lambda
   1597..2368    +  rep_origin     pBBR1 oriV: replication origin of the broad-host-range plasmid pBBR1 from Bordetella bronchiseptica; requires the pBBR1 Rep protein for replication
   2369..3031    +  CDS            pBBR1 Rep: replication protein for the broad-host-range plasmid pBBR1 from Bordetella bronchiseptica
   3042..3150    -  oriT           oriT: incP origin of transfer
   3183..3204    +  misc_feature   BioBrick prefix: BioBrick prefix for parts that do not start with "ATG"
>Addgene plasmid #188955 | pBBR1_DVC_AH | addgene full sequence | sequence record 388774 | Addgene NGS Result
GGAGATGTCTTCTGCACCATATGCGGTGTGAAATACCGCACAGATGCGTAAGGAGAAAATACCGCATCAG
GCGCCATTCGCCATTCAGGCTGCGCAACTGTTGGGAAGGGCGATCGGTGCGGGCCTCTTCGCTATTACGC
CAGCTGGCGAAAGGGGGATGTGCTGCAAGGCGATTAAGTTGGGTAACGCCAGGGTTTTCCCAGTCACGAC
GTTGTAAAACGACGGCCAGTGAATTCGAGCTCGGTACCCGGGGATCCTCTAGAGTCGACCTGCAGGCATG
CAAGCTTGGCGTAATCATGGTCATAGCTGTTTCCTGTGTGAAATTGTTATCCGCTCACAATTCCACACAA
CATACGAGCCGGAAGCATAAAGTGTAAAGCCTGGGGTGCCTAATGAGTGAGCTAACTCACATTAATTGCG
TTGCGCTCACTGCCCGCTTTCCAGTCGGGAAACCTGTCGTGCCAGCTGCATTAATGAATCGGCCAACGCG
CGGGGAAGACGTACTAAGAGACCTACTAGTAGCGGCCGCTGCAGGCTTCCTCGCTCACTGACTCCCCAGA
ACTCTGTCAGACCCACGTAAGAGGTTCCAACTTTCACCATAATGAAATAAGATCACTACCGGGCGTATTT
TTTGAGTTATCGAGATTTTCAGGAGCTAAGGAAGCTAAAATGGAGAAAAAAATCACTGGATATACCACCG
TTGATATATCCCAATGGCATCGTAAAGAACATTTTGAGGCATTTCAGTCAGTTGCTCAATGTACCTATAA
CCAGACCGTTCAGCTGGATATTACGGCCTTTTTAAAGACCGTAAAGAAAAATAAGCACAAGTTTTATCCG
GCCTTTATTCACATTCTTGCCCGCCTGATGAATGCTCATCCGGAATTTCGTATGGCAATGAAAGACGGTG
AGCTGGTGATATGGGATAGTGTTCACCCTTGTTACACCGTTTTCCATGAGCAAACTGAAACGTTTTCATC
GCTCTGGAGTGAATACCACGACGATTTCCGGCAGTTTCTACACATATATTCGCAAGATGTGGCGTGTTAC
GGTGAAAACCTGGCCTATTTCCCTAAAGGGTTTATTGAGAATATGTTTTTCGTCTCAGCCAATCCCTGGG
TGAGTTTCACCAGTTTTGATTTAAACGTGGCCAATATGGACAACTTCTTCGCCCCCGTTTTCACCATGGG
CAAATATTATACGCAAGGCGACAAGGTGCTGATGCCGCTGGCGATTCAGGTTCATCATGCCGTTTGTGAT
GGCTTCCATGTCGGCAGAATGCTTAATGAATTACAACAGTACTGCGATGAGTGGCAGGGCGGGGCGTAAT
TTGATATCGAGCTCGCTTGGACTGCTGTTGATAGATCCAGTAATGACCTCAGAACTCTGTCAGACCAAGT
TTACTCATATATACTTTAGATTGATTTAAAACTTCATTTTTAATTTAAAAGGATCTAGGTGCAGCTTGCC
TTTAGGACAAATCCGCCGCCCTAGACAGCTGGGCGCGCCCCCCCTACGGGCTTGCTCTCCGGGCTTCGCC
CTGCGCGGTCGCTGCGCTCCCTTGCCAGCCCGTGGATATGTGGACGATGGCCGCGAGCGGCCACCGGCTG
GCTCGCTTCGCTCGGCCCGTGGACAACCCTGCTGGACAAGCTGATGGACAGGCTGCGCCTGCCCACGAGC
TTGACCACAGGGATTGCCCACCGGCTACCCAGCCTTCGACCACATACCCACCGGCTCCAACTGCGCGGCC
TGCGGCCTTGCCCCATCAATTTTTTTAATTTTCTCTGGGGAAAAGCCTCCGGCCTGCGGCCTGCGCGCTT
CGCTTGCCGGTTGGACACCAAGTGGAAGGCGGGTCAAGGCTCGCGCAGCGACCGCGCAGCGGCTTGGCCT
TGACGCGCCTGGAACGACCCAAGCCTATGCGAGTGGGGGCAGTCGAAGGGCGAAGCCCGCCCGCCTGCCC
CCCGAGCCTCACGGCGGCGAGTGCGGGGGTTCCAAGGGGGCAGCGCCACCTTGGGCAAGGCCGAAGGCCG
CGCAGTCGATCAACAAGCCCCGGAGGGGCCACTTTTTGCCGGAGGGGGAGCCGCGCCGAAGGCGTGGGGG
AACCCCGCAGGGGTGCCCTTCTTTGGGCACCAAAGAACTAGATATAGGGCGAAATGCGAAAGACTTAAAA
ATCAACAACTTAAAAAAGGGGGGTACGCAACAGCTCATTGCGGCACCCCCCGCAATAGCTCATTGCGTAG
GTTAAAGAAAATCTGTAATTGACTGCCACTTTTACGCAACGCATAATTGTTGTCGCGCTGCCGAAAAGTT
GCAGCTGATTGCGCATGGTGCCGCAACCGTGCGGCACCCCTACCGCATGGAGATAAGCATGGCCACGCAG
TCCAGAGAAATCGGCATTCAAGCCAAGAACAAGCCCGGTCACTGGGTGCAAACGGAACGCAAAGCGCATG
AGGCGTGGGCCGGGCTTATTGCGAGGAAACCCACGGCGGCAATGCTGCTGCATCACCTCGTGGCGCAGAT
GGGCCACCAGAACGCCGTGGTGGTCAGCCAGAAAACACTTTCCAAGCTCATCGGACGTTCTTTGCGGACG
GTCCAATACGCAGTCAAGGACTTGGTGGCCGAGCGCTGGATCTCCGTCGTGAAGCTCAACGGCCCCGGCA
CCGTGTCGGCCTACGTGGTCAATGACCGCGTGGCGTGGGGCCAGCCCCGCGACCAGTTGCGCCTGTCGGT
GTTCAGTGCCGCCGTGGTGGTTGATCACGACGACCAGGACGAATCGCTGTTGGGGCATGGCGACCTGCGC
CGCATCCCGACCCTGTATCCGGGCGAGCAGCAACTACCGACCGGCCCCGGCGAGGAGCCGCCCAGCCAGC
CCGGCATTCCGGGCATGGAACCAGACCTGCCAGCCTTGACCGAAACGGAGGAATGGGAACGGCGCGGGCA
GCAGCGCCTGCCGATGCCCGATGAGCCGTGTTTTCTGGACGATGGCGAGCCGTTGGAGCCGCCGACACGG
GTAACGCTGCCGCGCCGGTAGGGCCGGCCTACGGCCAGCCTCGCAGAGCAGGATTCCCGTTGAGCACCGC
CAGGTGCGAATAAGGGACAGTGAAGAAGGAACACCCGCTCGCGGGTGGGCCTACTTCACCTATCCTGCCC
TTGTGTCTCAAAATCTCTGAGGATGATTTCTGGAATTCGCGGCCGCTTCTAGAGACTAGTGGGTCTCA
